Addgene plasmid #164587: pX459-CTNNB1-S45
Purpose: Expresses a gRNA that overlaps the S45 codon of human CTNNB1
Depositing lab: Renee van Amerongen. Depositing organization: University of Amsterdam. Publication: Quantitative live-cell imaging and computational modeling shed new light on endogenous WNT/CTNNB1 signaling dynamics. de Man SM, Zwanenburg G, van der Wal T, Hink MA, van Amerongen R. Elife. 2021 Jun 30;10. pii: 66440. doi: 10.7554/eLife.66440. PubMed 34190040.
Backbone
  Vector backbone: pSpCas9(BB)-2A-Puro (PX459) V2.0 (Feng Zhang, Plasmid #62988)
  Backbone size w/o insert (bp): 9158
  Total vector size (bp): 9178
  Vector type: Mammalian Expression, CRISPR
  Selectable markers: Puromycin
Growth in bacteria
  Bacterial resistance: Ampicillin, 100 μg/mL
  Growth temperature: 37°C
  Growth strain: DH5alpha
  Copy number: High Copy
Gene/Insert
  Gene/Insert name: CTNNB1 gRNA
  gRNA/shRNA sequence: TTGCCTTTACCACTCAGAGA
  Species: H. sapiens (human)
  Entrez Gene: CTNNB1 (a.k.a. CTNNB, EVR7, MRD19, NEDSDV, armadillo)
  Promoter: U6
  Cloning method: Restriction Enzyme; 5′ cloning site BbsI (destroyed during cloning); 3′ cloning site BbsI (destroyed during cloning)
  Sequencing primers: 5′ U6 FWD
Terms and licenses: Academic/Nonprofit Terms; Industry Terms: Not Available to Industry
Depositor comments: Please visit https://www.biorxiv.org/content/10.1101/2020.05.28.120543v1 for bioRxiv preprint.
How to cite: pX459-CTNNB1-S45 was a gift from Renee van Amerongen (Addgene plasmid # 164587 ; http://n2t.net/addgene:164587 ; RRID:Addgene_164587)
