[The description below was written by a language model from this plasmid's Addgene catalogue record and pLannotate feature annotations shown in this document.]
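Description:
pX459-CTNNB1-S45 is an all-in-one mammalian CRISPR/Cas9 expression plasmid of about 9.2 kb, built on the pSpCas9(BB)-2A-Puro (PX459) V2.0 backbone. A 20-nt guide targeting human CTNNB1 (β-catenin) was inserted between the backbone's two BbsI sites, both destroyed by the cloning. The spacer sits between the human U6 RNA polymerase III promoter and the Streptococcus pyogenes gRNA scaffold, so a complete single guide RNA is transcribed in transfected cells. According to the record, the guide overlaps the codon for serine 45 of CTNNB1.

A second cassette expresses S. pyogenes Cas9 from a hybrid promoter made up of a CMV enhancer, the chicken β-actin promoter and a hybrid intron. The annotation software splits the Cas9 coding region into N- and C-terminal parts, but these are contiguous and together form the full-length nuclease, followed by a nucleoplasmin nuclear localization signal. As the backbone name indicates, a 2A peptide links Cas9 to puromycin N-acetyltransferase, although the 2A is not annotated in the feature table. Cas9 and the resistance marker are therefore made from one transcript, terminated by the bGH polyadenylation signal, which allows puromycin enrichment of transfected cells. A single AAV2 ITR and an f1 origin are carried over from the backbone. In bacteria the plasmid replicates from a high-copy ColE1/pUC-type origin under ampicillin selection.

The construct is suited to cutting the endogenous CTNNB1 locus at the S45 codon to edit or mutate that position. The associated study concerns endogenous WNT/CTNNB1 signalling dynamics, but the record does not state the intended edit or any repair template.
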