Features (pLannotate 1.2.2; 19 found; start..end, strand, type, name):
      1..241     +  promoter       U6 promoter: RNA polymerase III promoter for human U6 snRNA
    271..346     +  misc_RNA       gRNA scaffold: guide RNA scaffold for the Streptococcus pyogenes CRISPR/Cas9 system
    353..396     +  misc_RNA       gRNA scaffold (fragment): guide RNA scaffold for the Streptococcus pyogenes CRISPR/Cas9 system
    443..728     +  enhancer       CMV enhancer: human cytomegalovirus immediate early enhancer; contains an 18-bp deletion relative to the standard CMV enhancer
    730..1007    +  promoter       chicken β-actin promoter: No description available
   1008..1235    +  intron         hybrid intron: hybrid between chicken β-actin (CBA) and minute virus of mice (MMV) introns (Gray et al., 2011)
   1373..2974    +  CDS            Cas9(N): N-terminal portion of Streptococcus pyogenes Cas9 (Zetsche et al., 2015)
   2975..5473    +  CDS            Cas9(C): C-terminal portion of Streptococcus pyogenes Cas9 (Zetsche et al., 2015)
   5474..5521    +  CDS            nucleoplasmin NLS: bipartite nuclear localization signal from nucleoplasmin
   5591..6190    +  CDS            PuroR (fragment): puromycin N-acetyltransferase; pac from Streptomyces; confers resistance to puromycin
   6224..6335    +  polyA_signal   bGH poly(A) signal: bovine growth hormone polyadenylation signal
   6440..6580    +  repeat_region  AAV2 ITR: inverted terminal repeat of adeno-associated virus serotype 2 inverted
   6585..6636    -  misc_feature   bom (fragment): basis of mobility region from pBR322
   6655..7110    +  rep_origin     f1 ori (sequence partly withheld): f1 bacteriophage origin of replication; arrow indicates direction of (+) strand synthesis
   7111..7160    -  misc_feature   bom (fragment): basis of mobility region from pBR322
   7262..7297    -  CDS            rop (fragment): Rop protein, which maintains plasmids at low copy number; rop
   7392..7496    +  promoter       AmpR promoter: bla
   7497..8357    +  CDS            AmpR: β-lactamase; bla; confers resistance to ampicillin, carbenicillin, and related antibiotics
   8528..9116    +  rep_origin     ori: high-copy-number ColE1/pMB1/pBR322/pUC origin of replication
>Addgene plasmid #164587 | pX459-CTNNB1-S45 | addgene full sequence | sequence record 326988 | Addgene NGS Result
GAGGGCCTATTTCCCATGATTCCTTCATATTTGCATATACGATACAAGGCTGTTAGAGAGATAATTGGAA
TTAATTTGACTGTAAACACAAAGATATTAGTACAAAATACGTGACGTAGAAAGTAATAATTTCTTGGGTA
GTTTGCAGTTTTAAAATTATGTTTTAAAATGGACTATCATATGCTTACCGTAACTTGAAAGTATTTCGAT
TTCTTGGCTTTATATATCTTGTGGAAAGGACGAAACACCGTTGCCTTTACCACTCAGAGAGTTTTAGAGC
TAGAAATAGCAAGTTAAAATAAGGCTAGTCCGTTATCAACTTGAAAAAGTGGCACCGAGTCGGTGCTTTT
TTGTTTTAGAGCTAGAAATAGCAAGTTAAAATAAGGCTAGTCCGTTTTTAGCGCGTGCGCCAATTCTGCA
GACAAATGGCTCTAGAGGTACCCGTTACATAACTTACGGTAAATGGCCCGCCTGGCTGACCGCCCAACGA
CCCCCGCCCATTGACGTCAATAGTAACGCCAATAGGGACTTTCCATTGACGTCAATGGGTGGAGTATTTA
CGGTAAACTGCCCACTTGGCAGTACATCAAGTGTATCATATGCCAAGTACGCCCCCTATTGACGTCAATG
ACGGTAAATGGCCCGCCTGGCATTGTGCCCAGTACATGACCTTATGGGACTTTCCTACTTGGCAGTACAT
CTACGTATTAGTCATCGCTATTACCATGGTCGAGGTGAGCCCCACGTTCTGCTTCACTCTCCCCATCTCC
CCCCCCTCCCCACCCCCAATTTTGTATTTATTTATTTTTTAATTATTTTGTGCAGCGATGGGGGCGGGGG
GGGGGGGGGGGCGCGCGCCGGGGGGGGGGGGGGGGGGSGGGGGGSGGGGSGGGGSGRGGSGGAGAGGTGC
GGCGGCAGCCAATCAGAGCGGCGCGCTCCGAAAGTTTCCTTTTATGGCGAGGCGGCGGCGGCGGCGGCCC
TATAAAAAGCGAAGCGCGCGGCGGGCGGGAGTCGCTGCGCGCTGCCTTCGCCCCGTGCCCCGCTCCGCCG
CCGCCTCGCGCCGCCCGCCCCGGCTCTGACTGACCGCGTTACTCCCACAGGTGAGCGGGCGGGACGGCCC
TTCTCCTCCGGGCTGTAATTAGCTGAGCAAGAGGTAAGGGTTTAAGGGATGGTTGGTTGGTGGGGTATTA
ATGTTTAATTACCTGGAGCACCTGCCTGAAATCACTTTTTTTCAGGTTGGACCGGTGCCACCATGGACTA
TAAGGACCACGACGGAGACTACAAGGATCATGATATTGATTACAAAGACGATGACGATAAGATGGCCCCA
AAGAAGAAGCGGAAGGTCGGTATCCACGGAGTCCCAGCAGCCGACAAGAAGTACAGCATCGGCCTGGACA
TCGGCACCAACTCTGTGGGCTGGGCCGTGATCACCGACGAGTACAAGGTGCCCAGCAAGAAATTCAAGGT
GCTGGGCAACACCGACCGGCACAGCATCAAGAAGAACCTGATCGGAGCCCTGCTGTTCGACAGCGGCGAA
ACAGCCGAGGCCACCCGGCTGAAGAGAACCGCCAGAAGAAGATACACCAGACGGAAGAACCGGATCTGCT
ATCTGCAAGAGATCTTCAGCAACGAGATGGCCAAGGTGGACGACAGCTTCTTCCACAGACTGGAAGAGTC
CTTCCTGGTGGAAGAGGATAAGAAGCACGAGCGGCACCCCATCTTCGGCAACATCGTGGACGAGGTGGCC
TACCACGAGAAGTACCCCACCATCTACCACCTGAGAAAGAAACTGGTGGACAGCACCGACAAGGCCGACC
TGCGGCTGATCTATCTGGCCCTGGCCCACATGATCAAGTTCCGGGGCCACTTCCTGATCGAGGGCGACCT
GAACCCCGACAACAGCGACGTGGACAAGCTGTTCATCCAGCTGGTGCAGACCTACAACCAGCTGTTCGAG
GAAAACCCCATCAACGCCAGCGGCGTGGACGCCAAGGCCATCCTGTCTGCCAGACTGAGCAAGAGCAGAC
GGCTGGAAAATCTGATCGCCCAGCTGCCCGGCGAGAAGAAGAATGGCCTGTTCGGAAACCTGATTGCCCT
GAGCCTGGGCCTGACCCCCAACTTCAAGAGCAACTTCGACCTGGCCGAGGATGCCAAACTGCAGCTGAGC
AAGGACACCTACGACGACGACCTGGACAACCTGCTGGCCCAGATCGGCGACCAGTACGCCGACCTGTTTC
TGGCCGCCAAGAACCTGTCCGACGCCATCCTGCTGAGCGACATCCTGAGAGTGAACACCGAGATCACCAA
GGCCCCCCTGAGCGCCTCTATGATCAAGAGATACGACGAGCACCACCAGGACCTGACCCTGCTGAAAGCT
CTCGTGCGGCAGCAGCTGCCTGAGAAGTACAAAGAGATTTTCTTCGACCAGAGCAAGAACGGCTACGCCG
GCTACATTGACGGCGGAGCCAGCCAGGAAGAGTTCTACAAGTTCATCAAGCCCATCCTGGAAAAGATGGA
CGGCACCGAGGAACTGCTCGTGAAGCTGAACAGAGAGGACCTGCTGCGGAAGCAGCGGACCTTCGACAAC
GGCAGCATCCCCCACCAGATCCACCTGGGAGAGCTGCACGCCATTCTGCGGCGGCAGGAAGATTTTTACC
CATTCCTGAAGGACAACCGGGAAAAGATCGAGAAGATCCTGACCTTCCGCATCCCCTACTACGTGGGCCC
TCTGGCCAGGGGAAACAGCAGATTCGCCTGGATGACCAGAAAGAGCGAGGAAACCATCACCCCCTGGAAC
TTCGAGGAAGTGGTGGACAAGGGCGCTTCCGCCCAGAGCTTCATCGAGCGGATGACCAACTTCGATAAGA
ACCTGCCCAACGAGAAGGTGCTGCCCAAGCACAGCCTGCTGTACGAGTACTTCACCGTGTATAACGAGCT
GACCAAAGTGAAATACGTGACCGAGGGAATGAGAAAGCCCGCCTTCCTGAGCGGCGAGCAGAAAAAGGCC
ATCGTGGACCTGCTGTTCAAGACCAACCGGAAAGTGACCGTGAAGCAGCTGAAAGAGGACTACTTCAAGA
AAATCGAGTGCTTCGACTCCGTGGAAATCTCCGGCGTGGAAGATCGGTTCAACGCCTCCCTGGGCACATA
CCACGATCTGCTGAAAATTATCAAGGACAAGGACTTCCTGGACAATGAGGAAAACGAGGACATTCTGGAA
GATATCGTGCTGACCCTGACACTGTTTGAGGACAGAGAGATGATCGAGGAACGGCTGAAAACCTATGCCC
ACCTGTTCGACGACAAAGTGATGAAGCAGCTGAAGCGGCGGAGATACACCGGCTGGGGCAGGCTGAGCCG
GAAGCTGATCAACGGCATCCGGGACAAGCAGTCCGGCAAGACAATCCTGGATTTCCTGAAGTCCGACGGC
TTCGCCAACAGAAACTTCATGCAGCTGATCCACGACGACAGCCTGACCTTTAAAGAGGACATCCAGAAAG
CCCAGGTGTCCGGCCAGGGCGATAGCCTGCACGAGCACATTGCCAATCTGGCCGGCAGCCCCGCCATTAA
GAAGGGCATCCTGCAGACAGTGAAGGTGGTGGACGAGCTCGTGAAAGTGATGGGCCGGCACAAGCCCGAG
AACATCGTGATCGAAATGGCCAGAGAGAACCAGACCACCCAGAAGGGACAGAAGAACAGCCGCGAGAGAA
TGAAGCGGATCGAAGAGGGCATCAAAGAGCTGGGCAGCCAGATCCTGAAAGAACACCCCGTGGAAAACAC
CCAGCTGCAGAACGAGAAGCTGTACCTGTACTACCTGCAGAATGGGCGGGATATGTACGTGGACCAGGAA
CTGGACATCAACCGGCTGTCCGACTACGATGTGGACCATATCGTGCCTCAGAGCTTTCTGAAGGACGACT
CCATCGACAACAAGGTGCTGACCAGAAGCGACAAGAACCGGGGCAAGAGCGACAACGTGCCCTCCGAAGA
GGTCGTGAAGAAGATGAAGAACTACTGGCGGCAGCTGCTGAACGCCAAGCTGATTACCCAGAGAAAGTTC
GACAATCTGACCAAGGCCGAGAGAGGCGGCCTGAGCGAACTGGATAAGGCCGGCTTCATCAAGAGACAGC
TGGTGGAAACCCGGCAGATCACAAAGCACGTGGCACAGATCCTGGACTCCCGGATGAACACTAAGTACGA
CGAGAATGACAAGCTGATCCGGGAAGTGAAAGTGATCACCCTGAAGTCCAAGCTGGTGTCCGATTTCCGG
AAGGATTTCCAGTTTTACAAAGTGCGCGAGATCAACAACTACCACCACGCCCACGACGCCTACCTGAACG
CCGTCGTGGGAACCGCCCTGATCAAAAAGTACCCTAAGCTGGAAAGCGAGTTCGTGTACGGCGACTACAA
GGTGTACGACGTGCGGAAGATGATCGCCAAGAGCGAGCAGGAAATCGGCAAGGCTACCGCCAAGTACTTC
TTCTACAGCAACATCATGAACTTTTTCAAGACCGAGATTACCCTGGCCAACGGCGAGATCCGGAAGCGGC
CTCTGATCGAGACAAACGGCGAAACCGGGGAGATCGTGTGGGATAAGGGCCGGGATTTTGCCACCGTGCG
GAAAGTGCTGAGCATGCCCCAAGTGAATATCGTGAAAAAGACCGAGGTGCAGACAGGCGGCTTCAGCAAA
GAGTCTATCCTGCCCAAGAGGAACAGCGATAAGCTGATCGCCAGAAAGAAGGACTGGGACCCTAAGAAGT
ACGGCGGCTTCGACAGCCCCACCGTGGCCTATTCTGTGCTGGTGGTGGCCAAAGTGGAAAAGGGCAAGTC
CAAGAAACTGAAGAGTGTGAAAGAGCTGCTGGGGATCACCATCATGGAAAGAAGCAGCTTCGAGAAGAAT
CCCATCGACTTTCTGGAAGCCAAGGGCTACAAAGAAGTGAAAAAGGACCTGATCATCAAGCTGCCTAAGT
ACTCCCTGTTCGAGCTGGAAAACGGCCGGAAGAGAATGCTGGCCTCTGCCGGCGAACTGCAGAAGGGAAA
CGAACTGGCCCTGCCCTCCAAATATGTGAACTTCCTGTACCTGGCCAGCCACTATGAGAAGCTGAAGGGC
TCCCCCGAGGATAATGAGCAGAAACAGCTGTTTGTGGAACAGCACAAGCACTACCTGGACGAGATCATCG
AGCAGATCAGCGAGTTCTCCAAGAGAGTGATCCTGGCCGACGCTAATCTGGACAAAGTGCTGTCCGCCTA
CAACAAGCACCGGGATAAGCCCATCAGAGAGCAGGCCGAGAATATCATCCACCTGTTTACCCTGACCAAT
CTGGGAGCCCCTGCCGCCTTCAAGTACTTTGACACCACCATCGACCGGAAGAGGTACACCAGCACCAAAG
AGGTGCTGGACGCCACCCTGATCCACCAGAGCATCACCGGCCTGTACGAGACACGGATCGACCTGTCTCA
GCTGGGAGGCGACAAAAGGCCGGCGGCCACGAAAAAGGCCGGCCAGGCAAAAAAGAAAAAGGAATTCGGC
AGTGGAGAGGGCAGAGGAAGTCTGCTAACATGCGGTGACGTCGAGGAGAATCCTGGCCCAATGACCGAGT
ACAAGCCCACGGTGCGCCTCGCCACCCGCGACGACGTCCCCAGGGCCGTACGCACCCTCGCCGCCGCGTT
CGCCGACTACCCCGCCACGCGCCACACCGTCGATCCGGACCGCCACATCGAGCGGGTCACCGAGCTGCAA
GAACTCTTCCTCACGCGCGTCGGGCTCGACATCGGCAAGGTGTGGGTCGCGGACGACGGCGCCGCGGTGG
CGGTCTGGACCACGCCGGAGAGCGTCGAAGCGGGGGCGGTGTTCGCCGAGATCGGCCCGCGCATGGCCGA
GTTGAGCGGTTCCCGGCTGGCCGCGCAGCAACAGATGGAAGGCCTCCTGGCGCCGCACCGGCCCAAGGAG
CCCGCGTGGTTCCTGGCCACCGTCGGAGTCTCGCCCGACCACCAGGGCAAGGGTCTGGGCAGCGCCGTCG
TGCTCCCCGGAGTGGAGGCGGCCGAGCGCGCCGGGGTGCCCGCCTTCCTGGAGACCTCCGCGCCCCGCAA
CCTCCCCTTCTACGAGCGGCTCGGCTTCACCGTCACCGCCGACGTCGAGGTGCCCGAAGGACCGCGCACC
TGGTGCATGACCCGCAAGCCCGGTGCCTGAGAATTCTAACTAGAGCTCGCTGATCAGCCTCGACTGTGCC
TTCTAGTTGCCAGCCATCTGTTGTTTGCCCCTCCCCCGTGCCTTCCTTGACCCTGGAAGGTGCCACTCCC
ACTGTCCTTTCCTAATAAAATGAGGAAATTGCATCGCATTGTCTGAGTAGGTGTCATTCTATTCTGGGGG
GTGGGGTGGGGCAGGACAGCAAGGGGGAGGATTGGGAAGAGAATAGCAGGCATGCTGGGGAGCGGCCGCA
GGAACCCCTAGTGATGGAGTTGGCCACTCCCTCTCTGCGCGCTCGCTCGCTCACTGAGGCCGGGCGACCA
AAGGTCGCCCGACGCCCGGGCTTTGCCCGGGCGGCCTCAGTGAGCGAGCGAGCGCGCAGCTGCCTGCAGG
GGCGCCTGATGCGGTATTTTCTCCTTACGCATCTGTGCGGTATTTCACACCGCATA
[95 nt withheld, positions 6637-6731]
T
[46 nt withheld, positions 6733-6778]
C
[141 nt withheld, positions 6780-6920]
CCTTTGACGTTGGAGTCCACGTTCTTT
[37 nt withheld, positions 6948-6984]
ACTCTATCTCGGGCTATTCTTTTGATTTATAAGGGATTTTGCCGATTTCGGTCTATTGGTTAAAAAATGA
GCTGATTTAACAAAAATTTAACGCGAATTTTAACAAAATATTAACGTTTACAATTTTATGGTGCACTCTC
AGTACAATCTGCTCTGATGCCGCATAGTTAAGCCAGCCCCGACACCCGCCAACACCCGCTGACGCGCCCT
GACGGGCTTGTCTGCTCCCGGCATCCGCTTACAGACAAGCTGTGACCGTCTCCGGGAGCTGCATGTGTCA
GAGGTTTTCACCGTCATCACCGAAACGCGCGAGACGAAAGGGCCTCGTGATACGCCTATTTTTATAGGTT
AATGTCATGATAATAATGGTTTCTTAGACGTCAGGTGGCACTTTTCGGGGAAATGTGCGCGGAACCCCTA
TTTGTTTATTTTTCTAAATACATTCAAATATGTATCCGCTCATGAGACAATAACCCTGATAAATGCTTCA
ATAATATTGAAAAAGGAAGAGTATGAGTATTCAACATTTCCGTGTCGCCCTTATTCCCTTTTTTGCGGCA
TTTTGCCTTCCTGTTTTTGCTCACCCAGAAACGCTGGTGAAAGTAAAAGATGCTGAAGATCAGTTGGGTG
CACGAGTGGGTTACATCGAACTGGATCTCAACAGCGGTAAGATCCTTGAGAGTTTTCGCCCCGAAGAACG
TTTTCCAATGATGAGCACTTTTAAAGTTCTGCTATGTGGCGCGGTATTATCCCGTATTGACGCCGGGCAA
GAGCAACTCGGTCGCCGCATACACTATTCTCAGAATGACTTGGTTGAGTACTCACCAGTCACAGAAAAGC
ATCTTACGGATGGCATGACAGTAAGAGAATTATGCAGTGCTGCCATAACCATGAGTGATAACACTGCGGC
CAACTTACTTCTGACAACGATCGGAGGACCGAAGGAGCTAACCGCTTTTTTGCACAACATGGGGGATCAT
GTAACTCGCCTTGATCGTTGGGAACCGGAGCTGAATGAAGCCATACCAAACGACGAGCGTGACACCACGA
TGCCTGTAGCAATGGCAACAACGTTGCGCAAACTATTAACTGGCGAACTACTTACTCTAGCTTCCCGGCA
ACAATTAATAGACTGGATGGAGGCGGATAAAGTTGCAGGACCACTTCTGCGCTCGGCCCTTCCGGCTGGC
TGGTTTATTGCTGATAAATCTGGAGCCGGTGAGCGTGGAAGCCGCGGTATCATTGCAGCACTGGGGCCAG
ATGGTAAGCCCTCCCGTATCGTAGTTATCTACACGACGGGGAGTCAGGCAACTATGGATGAACGAAATAG
ACAGATCGCTGAGATAGGTGCCTCACTGATTAAGCATTGGTAACTGTCAGACCAAGTTTACTCATATATA
CTTTAGATTGATTTAAAACTTCATTTTTAATTTAAAAGGATCTAGGTGAAGATCCTTTTTGATAATCTCA
TGACCAAAATCCCTTAACGTGAGTTTTCGTTCCACTGAGCGTCAGACCCCGTAGAAAAGATCAAAGGATC
TTCTTGAGATCCTTTTTTTCTGCGCGTAATCTGCTGCTTGCAAACAAAAAAACCACCGCTACCAGCGGTG
GTTTGTTTGCCGGATCAAGAGCTACCAACTCTTTTTCCGAAGGTAACTGGCTTCAGCAGAGCGCAGATAC
CAAATACTGTTCTTCTAGTGTAGCCGTAGTTAGGCCACCACTTCAAGAACTCTGTAGCACCGCCTACATA
CCTCGCTCTGCTAATCCTGTTACCAGTGGCTGCTGCCAGTGGCGATAAGTCGTGTCTTACCGGGTTGGAC
TCAAGACGATAGTTACCGGATAAGGCGCAGCGGTCGGGCTGAACGGGGGGTTCGTGCACACAGCCCAGCT
TGGAGCGAACGACCTACACCGAACTGAGATACCTACAGCGTGAGCTATGAGAAAGCGCCACGCTTCCCGA
AGGGAGAAAGGCGGACAGGTATCCGGTAAGCGGCAGGGTCGGAACAGGAGAGCGCACGAGGGAGCTTCCA
GGGGGAAACGCCTGGTATCTTTATAGTCCTGTCGGGTTTCGCCACCTCTGACTTGAGCGTCGATTTTTGT
GATGCTCGTCAGGGGGGCGGAGCCTATGGAAAAACGCCAGCAACGCGGCCTTTTTACGGTTCCTGGCCTT
TTGCTGGCCTTTTGCTCACATGT
